>Addgene plasmid #153515 | pAGM22082_sfGFP1-10 | addgene full sequence | sequence record 310856 | Addgene NGS Result
GGGATGAGATCCGGCTGCTAACAAAGCCCGAAAGGAAGCTGAGTTGGCTGCTGCCACCGCTGAGCAATAA
CTAGCATAACCCCTTGGGGCCTCTAAACGGGTCTTGAGGGGTTTTTTGCTGAAAGGAGGAACTATATCCG
GATTGGCGAATGGG
[124 nt withheld, positions 155-278]
C
[91 nt withheld, positions 280-370]
A
[49 nt withheld, positions 372-420]
CCTTTGACGTTGGAGTCCACGTTCTTT
[37 nt withheld, positions 448-484]
ACCCTATCTCGGTCTATTCTTTTGATTTATAAGGGATTTTGCCGATTTCGGCCTATTGGTTAAAAAATGA
GCTGATTTAACAAAAATTTAACGCGAATTTTAACAAAATATTAACGCTTACAATTTAGGTGGCACTTTTC
GGGGAAATGTGCGCGGAACCCCTATTTGTTTATTTTTCTAAATACATTCAAATATGTATCCGCTCATGAA
TTAATTCTTAGAAAAACTCATCGAGCATCAAATGAAACTGCAATTTATTCATATCAGGATTATCAATACC
ATATTTTTGAAAAAGCCGTTTCTGTAATGAAGGAGAAAACTCACCGAGGCAGTTCCATAGGATGGCAAGA
TCCTGGTATCGGTCTGCGATTCCGACTCGTCCAACATCAATACAACCTATTAATTTCCCCTCGTCAAAAA
TAAGGTTATCAAGTGAGAAATCACCATGAGTGACGACTGAATCCGGTGAGAATGGCAAAAGTTTATGCAT
TTCTTTCCAGACTTGTTCAACAGGCCAGCCATTACGCTCGTCATCAAAATCACTCGCATCAACCAAACCG
TTATTCATTCGTGATTGCGCCTGAGCGAGTCGAAATACGCGATCGCTGTTAAAAGGACAATTACAAACAG
GAATCGAATGCAACCGGCGCAGGAACACTGCCAGCGCATCAACAATATTTTCACCTGAATCAGGATATTC
TTCTAATACCTGGAATGCTGTTTTCCCGGGGATCGCAGTGGTGAGTAACCATGCATCATCAGGAGTACGG
ATAAAATGCTTGATGGTCGGAAGAGGCATAAATTCCGTCAGCCAGTTTAGTCTGACCATCTCATCTGTAA
CATCATTGGCAACGCTACCTTTGCCATGTTTCAGAAACAACTCTGGCGCATCGGGCTTCCCATACAATCG
ATAGATTGTCGCACCTGATTGCCCGACATTATCGCGAGCCCATTTATACCCATATAAATCAGCATCCATG
TTGGAATTTAATCGCGGCCTAGAGCAAGACGTTTCCCGTTGAATATGGCTCATAACACCCCTTGTATTAC
TGTTTATGTAAGCAGACAGTTTTATTGTTCATGACCAAAATCCCTTAACGTGAGTTTTCGTTCCACTGAG
CGTCAGACCCCGTAGAAAAGATCAAAGGATCTTCTTGAGATCCTTTTTTTCTGCGCGTAATCTGCTGCTT
GCAAACAAAAAAACCACCGCTACCAGCGGTGGTTTGTTTGCCGGATCAAGAGCTACCAACTCTTTTTCCG
AAGGTAACTGGCTTCAGCAGAGCGCAGATACCAAATACTGTCCTTCTAGTGTAGCCGTAGTTAGGCCACC
ACTTCAAGAACTCTGTAGCACCGCCTACATACCTCGCTCTGCTAATCCTGTTACCAGTGGCTGCTGCCAG
TGGCGATAAGTCGTGTCTTACCGGGTTGGACTCAAGACGATAGTTACCGGATAAGGCGCAGCGGTCGGGC
TGAACGGGGGGTTCGTGCACACAGCCCAGCTTGGAGCGAACGACCTACACCGAACTGAGATACCTACAGC
GTGAGCTATGAGAAAGCGCCACGCTTCCCGAAGGGAGAAAGGCGGACAGGTATCCGGTAAGCGGCAGGGT
CGGAACAGGAGAGCGCACGAGGGAGCTTCCAGGGGGAAACGCCTGGTATCTTTATAGTCCTGTCGGGTTT
CGCCACCTCTGACTTGAGCGTCGATTTTTGTGATGCTCGTCAGGGGGGCGGAGCCTATGGAAAAACGCCA
GCAACGCGGCCTTTTTACGGTTCCTGGCCTTTTGCTGGCCTTTTGCTCACATGTTCTTTCCTGCGTTATC
CCCTGATTCTGTGGATAACCGTATTACCGCCTTTGAGTGAGCTGATACCGCTCGCCGCAGCCGAACGACC
GAGCGCAGCGAGTCAGTGAGCGAGGAAGCGGAAGAGCGCCTGATGCGGTATTTTCTCCTTACGCATCTGT
GCGGTATTTCACACCGCAATGGTGCACTCTCAGTACAATCTGCTCTGATGCCGCATAGTTAAGCCAGTAT
ACACTCCGCTATCGCTACGTGACTGGGTCATGGCTGCGCCCCGACACCCGCCAACACCCGCTGACGCGCC
CTGACGGGCTTGTCTGCTCCCGGCATCCGCTTACAGACAAGCTGTGACCGACTCCGGGAGCTGCATGTGT
CAGAGGTTTTCACCGTCATCACCGAAACGCGCGAGGCAGCTGCGGTAAAGCTCATCAGCGTGGTCGTGAA
GCGATTCACAGATGTCTGCCTGTTCATCCGCGTCCAGCTCGTTGAGTTTCTCCAGAAGCGTTAATGTCTG
GCTTCTGATAAAGCGGGCCATGTTAAGGGCGGTTTTTTCCTGTTTGGTCACTGATGCCTCCGTGTAAGGG
GGATTTCTGTTCATGGGGGTAATGATACCGATGAAACGAGAGAGGATGCTCACGATACGGGTTACTGATG
ATGAACATGCCCGGTTACTGGAACGTTGTGAGGGTAAACAACTGGCGGTATGGATGCGGCGGGACCAGAG
AAAAATCACTCAGGGTCAATGCCAGCGCTTCGTTAATACAGATGTAGGTGTTCCACAGGGTAGCCAGCAG
CATCCTGCGATGCAGATCCGGAACATAATGGTGCAGGGCGCTGACTTCCGCGTTTCCAGACTTTACGAAA
CACGGAAACCCAAGACCATTCATGTTGTTGCTCAGGTCGCAGACGTTTTGCAGCAGCAGTCGCTTCACGT
TCGCTCGCGTATCGGTGATTCATTCTGCTAACCAGTAAGGCAACCCCGCCAGCCTAGCCGGGTCCTCAAC
GACAGGAGCACGATCATGCGCACCCGTGGGGCCGCCATGCCGGCGATAATGGCCTGCTTCTCGCCGAAAC
GTTTGGTGGCGGGACCAGTGACGAAGGCTTGAGCGAGGGCGTGCAAGATTCCGAATACCGCAAGCGACAG
GCCGATCATCGTCGCGCTCCAGCGAAAGCGGTCCTCGCCGAAAATGACCCAGAGCGCTGCCGGCACCTGT
CCTACGAGTTGCATGATAAAGAACACAGTCATAAGTGCGGCGACGATAGTCATGCCCCGCGCCCACCGGA
AGGAGCTGACTGGGTTGAAGGCTCTCAAGGGCATCGGTCGAGATCCCGGTGCCTAATGAGTGAGCTAACT
TACATTAATTGCGTTGCGCTCACTGCCCGCTTTCCAGTCGGGAAACCTGTCGTGCCAGCTGCATTAATGA
ATCGGCCAACGCGCGGGGAGAGGCGGTTTGCGTATTGGGCGCCAGGGTGGTTTTTCTTTTCACCAGTGAC
ACGGGCAACAGCTGATTGCCCTTCACCGCCTGGCCCTGAGAGAGTTGCAGCAAGCGGTCCACGCTGGTTT
GCCCCAGCAGGCGAAAATCCTGTTTGATGGTGGTTAACGGCGGGATATAACATGAGCTGTCCTCGGTATC
GTCGTATCCCACTACCGAGATATCCGCACCAACGCGCAGCCCGGACTCGGTAATGGCGCGCATTGCGCCC
AGCGCCATCTGATCGTTGGCAACCAGCATCGCAGTGGGAACGATGCCCTCATTCAGCATTTGCATGGTTT
GTTGAAAACCGGACATGGCACTCCAGTCGCCTTCCCGTTCCGCTATCGGCTGAATTTGATTGCGAGTGAG
ATATTTATGCCAGCCAGCCAGACGCAGACGCGCCGAGACAGAACTTAATGGGCCCGCTAACAGCGCGATT
TGCTGGTGACCCAATGCGACCAGATGCTCCACGCCCAGTCGCGTACCGTCCTCATGGGAGAAAATAATAC
TGTTGATGGGTGTCTGGTCAGAGACATCAAGAAATAACGCCGGAACATTAGTGCAGGCAGCTTCCACAGC
AATGGCATCCTGGTCATCCAGCGGATAGTTAATGATCAGCCCACTGACGCGTTGCGCGAGAAGATTGTGC
ACCGCCGCTTTACAGGCTTCGACGCCGCTTCGTTCTACCATCGACACCACCACGCTGGCACCCAGTTGAT
CGGCGCGAGATTTAATCGCCGCGACAATTTGCGACGGCGCGTGCAGGGCCAGACTGGAGGTGGCAACGCC
AATCAGCAACGACTGTTTGCCCGCCAGTTGTTGTGCCACGCGGTTGGGAATGTAATTCAGCTCCGCCATC
GCCGCTTCCACTTTTTCCCGCGTTTTCGCAGAAACGTGGCTGGCCTGGTTCACCACGCGGGAAACGGTCT
GATAAGAGACACCGGCATACTCTGCGACATCGTATAACGTTACTGGTTTCACATTCACCACCCTGAATTG
ACTCTCTTCCGGGCGCTATCATGCCATACCGCGAAAGGTTTTGCGCCATTCGATGGTGTCCGGGATCTCG
ACGCTCTCCCTTATGCGACTCCTGCATTAGGAAGCAGCCCAGTAGTAGGTTGAGGCCGTTGAGCACCGCC
GCCGCAAGGAATGGTGCATGCAAGGAGATGGCGCCCAACAGTCCCCCGGCCACGGGGCCTGCCACCATAC
CCACGCCGAAACAAGCGCTCATGAGCCCGAAGTGGCGAGCCCGATCTTCCCCATCGGTGATGTCGGCGAT
ATAGGCGCCAGCAACCGCACCTGTGGCGCCGGTGATGCCGGCCACGATGCGTCCGGCGTAGAGGATCGAG
ATCTCGATCCCGCGAAATTAATACGACTCACTATAGGGGAATTGTGAGCGGATAACAATTCCCCTCTAGA
AATAATTTTGCCTTTAACTTTAAGAAGGAGATATACCATGGGCAGCAGCCATCATCATCATCATCACAGC
AGCGGCCTGGTGCCGCGCGGCAGCCATATGGCTAGCATGACTGGTGGACAGCAAATGGGTCGGGATGGAA
TGAGTAAAGGCGAAGAGCTGTTCACTGGCGTTGTTCCGATTCTGGTCGAACTGGATGGTGATGTTAACGG
CCACAAATTCAGCGTCCGTGGGGAAGGCGAGGGTGATGCTACAATTGGCAAACTGACCCTGAAATTCATC
TGTACCACCGGGAAACTGCCTGTTCCTTGGCCTACACTGGTTACCACTCTGACCTATGGCGTGCAATGTT
TTAGCCGCTATCCTGATCACATGAAACGTCACGATTTCTTCAAAAGCGCTATGCCTGAAGGTTATGTCCA
AGAGCGTACCATCAGCTTTAAAGACGATGGCAAATATAAAACCCGTGCCGTGGTGAAATTCGAAGGTGAT
ACCCTGGTCAACCGTATTGAACTGAAAGGGACCGATTTCAAAGAGGACGGCAACATTCTGGGCCATAAAC
TGGAGTATAACTTCAACAGCCATAACGTGTACATTACCGCCGACAAACAGAAAAACGGGATCAAAGCGAA
CTTCACAGTCCGCCACAACGTGGAAGATGGTTCCGTTCAGCTGGCAGATCATTATCAGCAGAACACCCCG
ATTGGAGATGGTCCTGTACTGCTGCCGGACAATCACTATCTGAGCACCCAGACAGTGCTGAGTAAAGACC
CGAACGAAAAATAAGCTT
Features (pLannotate 1.2.2; 21 found; start..end, strand, type, name):
     14..63      +  CDS            SET1 (fragment): solubility-enhancement tag derived from T7 phage gene 10B
     71..118     +  terminator     T7 terminator: transcription terminator for bacteriophage T7 RNA polymerase
    155..583     +  rep_origin     f1 ori (sequence partly withheld): f1 bacteriophage origin of replication; arrow indicates direction of (+) strand synthesis
    636..693     +  promoter       AmpR promoter (fragment): bla
    702..1517    -  CDS            KanR: aminoglycoside phosphotransferase; aph(3')-Ia; confers resistance to kanamycin in bacteria or G418 (Geneticin®) in eukaryotes
   1639..2227    +  rep_origin     ori: high-copy-number ColE1/pMB1/pBR322/pUC origin of replication
   2413..2552    -  misc_feature   bom: basis of mobility region from pBR322
   2654..2845    -  CDS            rop: Rop protein, which maintains plasmids at low copy number; rop
   2862..3242    +  CDS            YPB1_ECOLX: Protein predicted: Swiss-Prot protein existence level 4. From Escherichia coli.
   3314..3605    -  CDS            TcR (fragment): tetracycline efflux protein; tet; confers resistance to tetracycline
   3620..3641    -  protein_bind   CAP binding site: CAP binding activates transcription in the presence of cAMP. E. coli catabolite activator protein
   3654..4736    -  CDS            lacI: lac repressor; lacI; The lac repressor binds to the lac operator to inhibit transcription in E. coli. This inhibition can be relieved by adding lactose or isopropyl-β-D-thiogalactopyranoside (IPTG).
   4737..4814    -  promoter       lacI promoter: lacI
   4822..5101    -  CDS            TcR (fragment): tetracycline efflux protein; tet; confers resistance to tetracycline
   5123..5141    +  promoter       T7 promoter: promoter for bacteriophage T7 RNA polymerase
   5142..5166    +  protein_bind   lac operator: The lac repressor binds to the lac operator to inhibit transcription in E. coli. This inhibition can be relieved by adding lactose or isopropyl-β-D-thiogalactopyranoside (IPTG). lac repressor encoded by lacI
   5187..5205    +  RBS            RBS (fragment): efficient ribosome binding site from bacteriophage T7 gene 10 (Olins and Rangwala, 1989)
   5224..5240    +  CDS            capTEV™ (fragment): composite tag for in vivo biotinylation, TEV protease cleavage, and 6xHis tagging
   5251..5268    +  CDS            thrombin site: thrombin recognition and cleavage site
   5272..5304    +  CDS            T7 tag (gene 10 leader): leader peptide from bacteriophage T7 gene 10 promotes efficient translation in E. coli
   5314..5955    +  CDS            Superfolder GFP (fragment): Superfolder GFP is a basic (constitutively fluorescent) green fluorescent protein published in 2005, derived from Aequorea victoria. It is reported to be a very rapidly-maturing weak dimer.
