[The description below was written by a language model from this plasmid's Addgene catalogue record and pLannotate feature annotations shown in this document.]
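Description:
pAGM22082_sfGFP1-10 is a 5,962 bp bacterial expression plasmid for producing the GFP1-10 fragment of superfolder GFP in E. coli. It was built on the pAGM22082_cRed backbone, whose annotated features match a pET-type layout. It replicates from a ColE1/pMB1-family origin accompanied by the bom mobility region and the rop gene, which keeps copy number low, in line with the catalogue's low-copy designation. Selection is by kanamycin through an aph(3')-Ia cassette. An f1 phage origin is also present, and short tetracycline-resistance fragments flanking the lacI region appear to be non-functional remnants of a pBR322 ancestor.

The expression cassette consists of a T7 promoter followed immediately by a lac operator and a T7 gene 10 ribosome binding site, with a T7 terminator downstream. A lacI gene with its own promoter supplies the repressor. Expression therefore requires a host that provides T7 RNA polymerase and is induced with IPTG or lactose. The open reading frame begins with an N-terminal leader annotated as a partial match to a His-containing composite tag, most likely a His-tag stretch. This is followed by a thrombin cleavage site and the T7 gene 10 leader tag, and then by a 642 bp synthetic superfolder GFP fragment. The length of that fragment fits a truncated GFP lacking its final beta strand.

GFP1-10 is the large, non-fluorescent half of the split-GFP system, and it regains fluorescence when complemented by a protein carrying the short GFP11 strand. The record gives the purpose only as production of GFP1-10. The associated publication concerns a modular yeast secretion system for unspecific peroxygenases, which suggests use as a detection reagent for GFP11-tagged secreted enzymes, though the record does not say so.
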