Addgene plasmid #153515: pAGM22082_sfGFP1-10
Purpose: E.coli expression plasmid for the production of GFP1-10
Depositing lab: Sylvestre Marillonnet. Depositing organization: Leibniz Institute of Plant Biochemistry (IPB). Publication: A modular two yeast species secretion system for the production and preparative application of unspecific peroxygenases. Pullmann P, Knorrscheidt A, Munch J, Palme PR, Hoehenwarter W, Marillonnet S, Alcalde M, Westermann B, Weissenborn MJ. Commun Biol. 2021 May 12;4(1):562. doi: 10.1038/s42003-021-02076-3. PubMed 33980981.
Backbone
  Vector backbone: pAGM22082_cRed
  Vector type: Bacterial Expression
Growth in bacteria
  Bacterial resistance: Kanamycin, 50 μg/mL
  Growth temperature: 37°C
  Growth strain: DH5alpha
  Copy number: Low Copy
Gene/Insert
  Gene/Insert name: sfGFP1-10
  Species: Synthetic
  Cloning method: Restriction Enzyme; 5′ cloning site Unknown (unknown if destroyed)
Terms and licenses: Academic/Nonprofit Terms; Industry Terms: Not Available to Industry
Depositor comments: Please visit https://www.biorxiv.org/content/10.1101/2020.07.22.216432v1 for bioRxiv preprint.
How to cite: pAGM22082_sfGFP1-10 was a gift from Sylvestre Marillonnet (Addgene plasmid # 153515 ; http://n2t.net/addgene:153515 ; RRID:Addgene_153515)
